Addgene plasmid #230637: AiP1383 - pAAV-AiE2154m-minBG-SYFP2-WPRE3-BGHpA
Purpose: AiE2154m is an enhancer sequence, designed to drive AAV-mediated transgene expression in specific populations of brain cells
Depositing lab: Allen Institute for Brain Science & Bosiljka Tasic. Depositing organization: Allen Institute. Publication: A suite of enhancer AAVs and transgenic mouse lines for genetic access to cortical cell types. Ben-Simon Y, Hooper M, Narayan S, Daigle TL, Dwivedi D, Way SW, Oster A, Stafford DA, Mich JK, Taormina MJ, Martinez RA, Opitz-Araya X, Roth JR, Alexander JR, Allen S, Amster A, Arbuckle J, Ayala A, Baker PM, Bakken TE, Barcelli T, Barta S, Bendrick J, Bertagnolli D, Bielstein C, Bishwakarma P, Bowlus J, Boyer G, Brouner K, Casian B, Casper T, Chakka AB, Chakrabarty R, Chance RK, Chavan S, Clark M, Colbert K, Collman F, Daniel S, Departee M, DiValentin P, Donadio N, Dotson N, Egdorf T, Fliss T, Gabitto M, Garcia J, Gary A, Gasperini M, Gloe J, Goldy J, Gore BB, Graybuck L, Greisman N, Haeseleer F, Halterman C, Haradon Z, Hastings SD, Helback O, Ho W, Hockemeyer D, Huang C, Huff S, Hunker A, Johansen N, Jones D, Juneau Z, Kalmbach B, Kannan M, Khem S, Kussick E, Kutsal R, Larsen R, Lee C, Lee AY, Leibly M, Lenz GH, Li S, Liang E, Lusk N, Madigan Z, Malloy J, Malone J, McCue R, Melchor J, Mollenkopf T, Moosman S, Morin E, Newman D, Ng L, Ngo K, Omstead V, Otto S, Oyama A, Pena N, Pham T, Phillips E, Pom CA, Potekhina L, Ransford S, Ray PL, Rette D, Reynoldson C, Rimorin C, Rocha D, Ruiz A, Sanchez REA, Sawyer L, Sedeno-Cortes A, Sevigny JP, Shapovalova N, Shepard N, Shulga L, Sigler AR, Siverts L, Soliman S, Somasundaram S, Staats B, Stewart K, Szelenyi E, Tieu M, Trader C, Tran A, van Velthoven CTJ, Walker M, Wang Y, Weed N, Wirthlin M, Wood T, Wynalda B, Yao Z, Zhou T, Ariza J, Dee N, Reding M, Ronellenfitch K, Mufti S, Sunkin SM, Smith KA, Esposito L, Waters J, Thyagarajan B, Yao S, Lein ES, Zeng H, Levi BP, Ngai J, Ting JT, Tasic B. Cell. 2025 May 16:S0092-8674(25)00513-6. doi: 10.1016/j.cell.2025.05.002. PubMed 40403729.
Backbone
  Vector backbone: pAAV2
  Vector type: AAV
Growth in bacteria
  Bacterial resistance: Ampicillin, 100 μg/mL
  Growth temperature: 37°C
  Growth strain: NEB Stable
  Copy number: High Copy
Gene/Insert
  Gene/Insert name: SYFP2
  Species: Synthetic
  Promoter: minBG
  Cloning method: Restriction Enzyme; 5′ cloning site MluI (unknown if destroyed); 3′ cloning site SacI (unknown if destroyed)
Terms and licenses: Academic/Nonprofit Terms; Industry Terms: Not Available to Industry
How to cite: AiP1383 - pAAV-AiE2154m-minBG-SYFP2-WPRE3-BGHpA was a gift from Allen Institute for Brain Science & Bosiljka Tasic (Addgene plasmid # 230637 ; http://n2t.net/addgene:230637 ; RRID:Addgene_230637)
