[The description below was written by a language model from this plasmid's Addgene catalogue record and pLannotate feature annotations shown in this document.]
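Description:
AiP1383 - pAAV-AiE2154m-minBG-SYFP2-WPRE3-BGHpA is an adeno-associated virus transfer plasmid built on a pAAV2 backbone, about 4.7 kb in the sequenced record. It is propagated in E. coli as a high-copy plasmid through a ColE1/pUC-type origin and selected with ampicillin via the β-lactamase gene and its own promoter. An f1 phage origin is also present in the backbone. The expression cassette lies between AAV2 inverted terminal repeats, the cis elements needed for replication and packaging of the genome into AAV particles. The annotation finds the right-hand ITR intact, while the left-hand one is detected only as short fragments, which may reflect the difficulty of sequencing and annotating these repeats. The recombination-deficient growth strain listed in the record is consistent with the usual need to keep ITRs stable.

The payload is an enhancer-reporter design. AiE2154m, a candidate enhancer sequence, sits upstream of the minimal beta-globin promoter (minBG), which has little activity alone, so transcription depends on the enhancer. Neither element is recognised by the automated annotation, although the unannotated region upstream of the reporter is where they would lie. The short "ARG4 promoter" hit there is most likely a spurious match. The cassette drives SYFP2, a rapidly maturing monomeric yellow fluorescent protein, followed by WPRE3, a shortened woodchuck posttranscriptional element that boosts expression while saving packaging space, and the bovine growth hormone polyadenylation signal. According to the record, the construct is intended to drive AAV-mediated transgene expression in specific populations of brain cells, with fluorescence reporting which cells the enhancer labels. The record does not state which cell population is targeted.
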