Features (pLannotate 1.2.2; 15 found; start..end, strand, type, name):
     12..39      +  repeat_region  AAV2 ITR (fragment): inverted terminal repeat of adeno-associated virus serotype 2 inverted
     68..95      +  repeat_region  AAV2 ITR (fragment): inverted terminal repeat of adeno-associated virus serotype 2 inverted
    397..413     +  promoter       ARG4 promoter (fragment): S. cerevisiae ARG4
    749..1465    +  CDS            SYFP2: SYFP2 is a basic (constitutively fluorescent) yellow fluorescent protein published in 2006, derived from Aequorea victoria. It is reported to be a very rapidly-maturing monomer with moderate acid sensitivity.
   1505..1662    +  misc_feature   WPRE (fragment): woodchuck hepatitis virus posttranscriptional regulatory element
   1668..1748    +  misc_feature   WPRE (fragment): woodchuck hepatitis virus posttranscriptional regulatory element
   1765..1876    +  polyA_signal   bGH poly(A) signal: bovine growth hormone polyadenylation signal
   1994..2134    +  repeat_region  AAV2 ITR: inverted terminal repeat of adeno-associated virus serotype 2 inverted
   2139..2190    -  misc_feature   bom (fragment): basis of mobility region from pBR322
   2209..2664    +  rep_origin     f1 ori (sequence partly withheld): f1 bacteriophage origin of replication; arrow indicates direction of (+) strand synthesis
   2665..2714    -  misc_feature   bom (fragment): basis of mobility region from pBR322
   2816..2851    -  CDS            rop (fragment): Rop protein, which maintains plasmids at low copy number; rop
   2946..3050    +  promoter       AmpR promoter: bla
   3051..3911    +  CDS            AmpR: β-lactamase; bla; confers resistance to ampicillin, carbenicillin, and related antibiotics
   4082..4670    +  rep_origin     ori: high-copy-number ColE1/pMB1/pBR322/pUC origin of replication
>Addgene plasmid #230637 | AiP1383 - pAAV-AiE2154m-minBG-SYFP2-WPRE3-BGHpA | addgene full sequence | sequence record 470427 | Addgene NGS Result
CCTGCAGGCAGCTGCGCGCTCGCTCGCTCACTGAGGCCGCCCGGGCGTCGGGCGACCTTTGGTCGCCCGG
CCTCAGTGAGCGAGCGAGCGCGCAGAGAGGGAGTGGCCAACTCCATCACTAGGGGTTCCTGCGGCCGCAC
GCGTTGTAAGAGTAATAATCGCCGGCGCCAGGGCGGTCCCAGGCCTCAGAGCTCCAAGGGACGGGAAGTA
CCCAGTGAAGCAAGGGACAGCCCTGGTGGAATAACTCCTTCACAGCTCCATCCCAGAAGTCAGCGGCCAC
CCAGGGCAGCTGGTACACCACAGTGACGAACCTGATTGCCAGTCAGCCTGGCAGCCACAAGAATGGGGTA
ATTCTACAAGGACCAGGGCCAGAGCTGTCTGTAAGGGGTTAAAAAAAAAAAAAAAAAAAAGGACACTCCT
CGGTCCCCAGGAGTTAAAGGGAATCCTGGCAAGCCACCCAGGAGAACTCTCTGGAGGCATGTTTGACTTT
TAAATTCCAAACTCTAGCTGCCCCAGTGCTTCAGAGAGATGTTGCCAAACGAGTTCAAAGAGACATGCAT
GGGTCAAACAGTAACCACTCTACAAGAGAAGCTGCTTTGTGTGTTCTGAGGTAGCTGATAACATGGACAC
AGGAATACTCTCGCCGGCGGAGCTCGGGCTGGGCATAAAAGTCAGGGCAGAGCCATCTATTGCTTACATT
TGCTTCTGGGATCCAGATCTTTCGAAGCTAGCGCTACCGGTCGCCACCATGGTGAGCAAGGGCGAGGAGC
TGTTCACCGGGGTGGTGCCCATCCTGGTCGAGCTGGACGGCGACGTAAACGGCCACAAGTTCAGCGTGTC
CGGCGAGGGCGAGGGCGATGCCACCTACGGCAAGCTGACCCTGAAGCTGATCTGCACCACCGGCAAGCTG
CCCGTGCCCTGGCCCACCCTCGTGACCACCCTGGGCTACGGCGTGCAGTGCTTCGCCCGCTACCCCGACC
ACATGAAGCAGCACGACTTCTTCAAGTCCGCCATGCCCGAAGGCTACGTCCAGGAGCGCACCATCTTCTT
CAAGGACGACGGCAACTACAAGACCCGCGCCGAGGTGAAGTTCGAGGGCGACACCCTGGTGAACCGCATC
GAGCTGAAGGGCATCGACTTCAAGGAGGACGGCAACATCCTGGGGCACAAGCTGGAGTACAACTACAACA
GCCACAACGTCTATATCACCGCCGACAAGCAGAAGAACGGCATCAAGGCCAACTTCAAGATCCGCCACAA
CATCGAGGACGGCGGCGTGCAGCTCGCCGACCACTACCAGCAGAACACCCCCATCGGCGACGGCCCCGTG
CTGCTGCCCGACAACCACTACCTGAGCTACCAGTCCAAGCTGAGCAAAGACCCCAACGAGAAGCGCGATC
ACATGGTCCTGCTGGAGTTCGTGACCGCCGCCGGGATCACTCTCGGCATGGACGAGCTGTACAAGTAAGT
CGACGGCGCGCCGCGGCCGCGAATTCGATATCATAATCAACCTCTGGATTACAAAATTTGTGAAAGATTG
ACTGGTATTCTTAACTATGTTGCTCCTTTTACGCTATGTGGATACGCTGCTTTAATGCCTTTGTATCATG
CTATTGCTTCCCGTATGGCTTTCATTTTCTCCTCCTTGTATAAATCCTGGTTAGTTCTTGCCACGGCGGA
ACTCATCGCCGCCTGCCTTGCCCGCTGCTGGACAGGGGCTCGGCTGTTGGGCACTGACAATTCCGTGGCT
CGAGAGATCTTCGACTGTGCCTTCTAGTTGCCAGCCATCTGTTGTTTGCCCCTCCCCCGTGCCTTCCTTG
ACCCTGGAAGGTGCCACTCCCACTGTCCTTTCCTAATAAAATGAGGAAATTGCATCGCATTGTCTGAGTA
GGTGTCATTCTATTCTGGGGGGTGGGGTGGGGCAGGACAGCAAGGGGGAGGATTGGGAAGACAATAGCAG
GCATGAGATCTCACGTGCGGACCGAGCGGCCGCAGGAACCCCTAGTGATGGAGTTGGCCACTCCCTCTCT
GCGCGCTCGCTCGCTCACTGAGGCCGGGCGACCAAAGGTCGCCCGACGCCCGGGCTTTGCCCGGGCGGCC
TCAGTGAGCGAGCGAGCGCGCAGCTGCCTGCAGGGGCGCCTGATGCGGTATTTTCTCCTTACGCATCTGT
GCGGTATTTCACACCGCATA
[95 nt withheld, positions 2191-2285]
T
[46 nt withheld, positions 2287-2332]
C
[141 nt withheld, positions 2334-2474]
CCTTTGACGTTGGAGTCCACGTTCTTT
[37 nt withheld, positions 2502-2538]
ACTCTATCTCGGGCTATTCTTTTGATTTATAAGGGATTTTGCCGATTTCGGTCTATTGGTTAAAAAATGA
GCTGATTTAACAAAAATTTAACGCGAATTTTAACAAAATATTAACGTTTACAATTTTATGGTGCACTCTC
AGTACAATCTGCTCTGATGCCGCATAGTTAAGCCAGCCCCGACACCCGCCAACACCCGCTGACGCGCCCT
GACGGGCTTGTCTGCTCCCGGCATCCGCTTACAGACAAGCTGTGACCGTCTCCGGGAGCTGCATGTGTCA
GAGGTTTTCACCGTCATCACCGAAACGCGCGAGACGAAAGGGCCTCGTGATACGCCTATTTTTATAGGTT
AATGTCATGATAATAATGGTTTCTTAGACGTCAGGTGGCACTTTTCGGGGAAATGTGCGCGGAACCCCTA
TTTGTTTATTTTTCTAAATACATTCAAATATGTATCCGCTCATGAGACAATAACCCTGATAAATGCTTCA
ATAATATTGAAAAAGGAAGAGTATGAGTATTCAACATTTCCGTGTCGCCCTTATTCCCTTTTTTGCGGCA
TTTTGCCTTCCTGTTTTTGCTCACCCAGAAACGCTGGTGAAAGTAAAAGATGCTGAAGATCAGTTGGGTG
CACGAGTGGGTTACATCGAACTGGATCTCAACAGCGGTAAGATCCTTGAGAGTTTTCGCCCCGAAGAACG
TTTTCCAATGATGAGCACTTTTAAAGTTCTGCTATGTGGCGCGGTATTATCCCGTATTGACGCCGGGCAA
GAGCAACTCGGTCGCCGCATACACTATTCTCAGAATGACTTGGTTGAGTACTCACCAGTCACAGAAAAGC
ATCTTACGGATGGCATGACAGTAAGAGAATTATGCAGTGCTGCCATAACCATGAGTGATAACACTGCGGC
CAACTTACTTCTGACAACGATCGGAGGACCGAAGGAGCTAACCGCTTTTTTGCACAACATGGGGGATCAT
GTAACTCGCCTTGATCGTTGGGAACCGGAGCTGAATGAAGCCATACCAAACGACGAGCGTGACACCACGA
TGCCTGTAGCAATGGCAACAACGTTGCGCAAACTATTAACTGGCGAACTACTTACTCTAGCTTCCCGGCA
ACAATTAATAGACTGGATGGAGGCGGATAAAGTTGCAGGACCACTTCTGCGCTCGGCCCTTCCGGCTGGC
TGGTTTATTGCTGATAAATCTGGAGCCGGTGAGCGTGGGTCTCGCGGTATCATTGCAGCACTGGGGCCAG
ATGGTAAGCCCTCCCGTATCGTAGTTATCTACACGACGGGGAGTCAGGCAACTATGGATGAACGAAATAG
ACAGATCGCTGAGATAGGTGCCTCACTGATTAAGCATTGGTAACTGTCAGACCAAGTTTACTCATATATA
CTTTAGATTGATTTAAAACTTCATTTTTAATTTAAAAGGATCTAGGTGAAGATCCTTTTTGATAATCTCA
TGACCAAAATCCCTTAACGTGAGTTTTCGTTCCACTGAGCGTCAGACCCCGTAGAAAAGATCAAAGGATC
TTCTTGAGATCCTTTTTTTCTGCGCGTAATCTGCTGCTTGCAAACAAAAAAACCACCGCTACCAGCGGTG
GTTTGTTTGCCGGATCAAGAGCTACCAACTCTTTTTCCGAAGGTAACTGGCTTCAGCAGAGCGCAGATAC
CAAATACTGTTCTTCTAGTGTAGCCGTAGTTAGGCCACCACTTCAAGAACTCTGTAGCACCGCCTACATA
CCTCGCTCTGCTAATCCTGTTACCAGTGGCTGCTGCCAGTGGCGATAAGTCGTGTCTTACCGGGTTGGAC
TCAAGACGATAGTTACCGGATAAGGCGCAGCGGTCGGGCTGAACGGGGGGTTCGTGCACACAGCCCAGCT
TGGAGCGAACGACCTACACCGAACTGAGATACCTACAGCGTGAGCTATGAGAAAGCGCCACGCTTCCCGA
AGGGAGAAAGGCGGACAGGTATCCGGTAAGCGGCAGGGTCGGAACAGGAGAGCGCACGAGGGAGCTTCCA
GGGGGAAACGCCTGGTATCTTTATAGTCCTGTCGGGTTTCGCCACCTCTGACTTGAGCGTCGATTTTTGT
GATGCTCGTCAGGGGGGCGGAGCCTATGGAAAAACGCCAGCAACGCGGCCTTTTTACGGTTCCTGGCCTT
TTGCTGGCCTTTTGCTCACATGT
